LOCUS       Exported 4598 bp ds-DNA circular SYN 13-MAY-2021
DEFINITION  Golden Gate entry vector at position 1, no 5' ATG, LacZ.
ACCESSION   .
VERSION     .
KEYWORDS    pGGEV_-1_XcmI-LacZ
SOURCE      synthetic DNA construct
  ORGANISM  synthetic DNA construct
REFERENCE   1 (bases 1 to 4598)
  AUTHORS   Kirchmaier S, Lust K, Wittbrodt J
  TITLE     Golden GATEway cloning--a combinatorial approach to generate fusion
            and recombination constructs.
  JOURNAL   PLoS One. 2013 Oct 7;8(10):e76117. doi:
            10.1371/journal.pone.0076117.
  PUBMED    24116091
REFERENCE   2 (bases 1 to 4598)
  AUTHORS   .
  TITLE     Direct Submission
  JOURNAL   Exported May 13, 2021 from SnapGene Server 1.1.58
            http://www.snapgene.com
FEATURES             Location/Qualifiers
     source          1..4598
                     /organism="synthetic DNA construct"
                     /mol_type="other DNA"
     rep_origin      complement(1..456)
                     /direction=LEFT
                     /label=f1 ori
                     /note="f1 bacteriophage origin of replication; arrow
                     indicates direction of (+) strand synthesis"
     primer_bind     complement(138..159)
                     /label=F1ori-F
                     /note="F1 origin, forward primer"
     primer_bind     350..369
                     /label=F1ori-R
                     /note="F1 origin, reverse primer"
     promoter        971..989
                     /label=SP6 promoter
                     /note="promoter for bacteriophage SP6 RNA polymerase"
     CDS             complement(1027..1410)
                     /codon_start=1
                     /gene="lacZ fragment"
                     /product="LacZ-alpha fragment of beta-galactosidase"
                     /label=lacZ-alpha
                     /translation="MTMITPSYLGDTIEYSSYASNALGALPYGRPAGGREFTSDIEFPR
                     PPWRPGACDVGPNSPYSESYYNSLAVVLQRRDWENPGVTQLNRLAAHPPFASWRNSEEA
                     RTDRPSQQLRSLNGEWTRPVAAH"
     primer_bind     1176..1198
                     /label=M13/pUC Forward
                     /note="In lacZ gene"
     primer_bind     1190..1207
                     /label=M13 Forward
                     /note="In lacZ gene. Also called M13-F20 or M13 (-21)
                     Forward"
     primer_bind     1191..1207
                     /label=M13 fwd
                     /note="common sequencing primer, one of multiple similar
                     variants"
     primer_bind     1214..1233
                     /label=T7
                     /note="T7 promoter, forward primer"
     promoter        1214..1232
                     /label=T7 promoter
                     /note="promoter for bacteriophage T7 RNA polymerase"
     regulatory      1263..1272
                     /regulatory_class="other"
                     /note="vertebrate consensus sequence for strong initiation
                     of translation (Kozak, 1987)"
     regulatory      1267..1276
                     /regulatory_class="other"
                     /note="vertebrate consensus sequence for strong initiation
                     of translation (Kozak, 1987)"
     promoter        complement(1370..1388)
                     /label=SP6 promoter
                     /note="promoter for bacteriophage SP6 RNA polymerase"
     primer_bind     complement(1406..1422)
                     /label=M13 rev
                     /note="common sequencing primer, one of multiple similar
                     variants"
     primer_bind     complement(1406..1422)
                     /label=M13 Reverse
                     /note="In lacZ gene. Also called M13-rev"
     primer_bind     complement(1419..1441)
                     /label=M13/pUC Reverse
                     /note="In lacZ gene"
     protein_bind    1430..1446
                     /label=lac operator
                     /bound_moiety="lac repressor encoded by lacI"
                     /note="The lac repressor binds to the lac operator to
                     inhibit transcription in E. coli. This inhibition can be
                     relieved by adding lactose or
                     isopropyl-beta-D-thiogalactopyranoside (IPTG)."
     promoter        complement(1454..1484)
                     /label=lac promoter
                     /note="promoter for the E. coli lac operon"
     protein_bind    1499..1520
                     /label=CAP binding site
                     /bound_moiety="E. coli catabolite activator protein"
                     /note="CAP binding activates transcription in the presence
                     of cAMP."
     intron          1746..2318
                     /label=-beta-globin intron
                     /note="intron from rabbit beta-globin gene"
     polyA_signal    2391..2525
                     /label=SV40 poly(A) signal
                     /note="SV40 polyadenylation signal"
     primer_bind     complement(2415..2434)
                     /label=EBV-rev
                     /note="SV40 polyA terminator, reverse primer"
     primer_bind     2469..2488
                     /label=SV40pA-R
                     /note="SV40 polyA, reverse primer"
     rep_origin      complement(2848..3436)
                     /direction=LEFT
                     /label=ori
                     /note="high-copy-number ColE1/pMB1/pBR322/pUC origin of
                     replication"
     CDS             complement(3607..4467)
                     /codon_start=1
                     /gene="bla"
                     /product="beta-lactamase"
                     /label=AmpR
                     /note="confers resistance to ampicillin, carbenicillin, and
                     related antibiotics"
                     /translation="MSIQHFRVALIPFFAAFCLPVFAHPETLVKVKDAEDQLGARVGYI
                     ELDLNSGKILESFRPEERFPMMSTFKVLLCGAVLSRIDAGQEQLGRRIHYSQNDLVEYS
                     PVTEKHLTDGMTVRELCSAAISMSDNTAANLLLTTIGGPKELTAFFHNMGDHVTRLDRW
                     EPELNEAIPNDERDTTMPVAMATTLRKLLTGELLTLASRQQLIDWMEADKVAGPLLRSA
                     LPAGWFIADKSGAGERGSRGIIAALGPDGKPSRIVVIYTTGSQATMDERNRQIAEIGAS
                     LIKHW"
     primer_bind     4230..4249
                     /label=Amp-R
                     /note="Ampicillin resistance gene, reverse primer"
     promoter        complement(4468..4572)
                     /gene="bla"
                     /label=AmpR promoter
ORIGIN
        1 aaattgtaaa cgttaatatt ttgttaaaat tcgcgttaaa tttttgttaa atcagctcat
       61 tttttaacca ataggccgaa atcggcaaaa tcccttataa atcaaaagaa tagaccgaga
      121 tagggttgag tgttgttcca gtttggaaca agagtccact attaaagaac gtggactcca
      181 acgtcaaagg nnnnnnnnnn nnnnnnnnnn nnnnnnnnnn nnnnnnnnnn nnnnnnnnnt
      241 nnnnnnnnnn nnnnnnnnnn nnnnnnnnnn nnnnnnnnnn nnnnnnnnnn nnnnnnnnnn
      301 nnnnnnnnnn nnnnnnnnnn nnnnnnnnnn ngnnnnnnnn nnnnnnnnnn nnnnnnnnnn
      361 nnnnnnnnnn nnnnnnnnnn nnnnnnnnnn nnnnnnnnnn nnnnnnnnnn nnnnnnnnnn
      421 nnnnnnnnnn nnnnnnnnnn nnnnnnnnnn nnnnnnccca ttcgccattc aggctacgca
      481 actgttggga agggcgatcg gtgcgggcct cttcgctatt acgccagggc gcctccccca
      541 ttgacgtcaa ttacggtaaa tggcccgcct ggctcaatgc ccattgacgt caataggacc
      601 acccaccatt gacgtcaatg ggatggctca ttgcccattc atatccgttc tcacgccccc
      661 tattgacgtc aatgacggta aatggcccac ttggcagtac atcaatatct attaatagta
      721 acttggcaag tacattacta ttggaagtac gccagggtac attggcagta ctcccattga
      781 cgtcaatggc ggtaaatggc ccgcgatggc tgccaagtac atccccattg acgtcaatgg
      841 ggaggggcaa tgacgcaaat gggcgttcca ttgacgtaaa tgggcggtag gcgtgcctaa
      901 tgggaggtct atataagcaa tgctcgttta gggaaccgcc attctgcctg gggacgtcgg
      961 agcaagcttg atttaggtga cactatagag gtctcagtat ccggatccag cggtggcgtg
     1021 gcgcgcttaa tgcgccgcta cagggcgcgt ccattcgcca ttcaggctgc gcaactgttg
     1081 ggaagggcga tcggtgcggg cctcttcgct attacgccag ctggcgaaag ggggatgtgc
     1141 tgcaaggcga ttaagttggg taacgccagg gttttcccag tcacgacgtt gtaaaacgac
     1201 ggccagtgaa ttgtaatacg actcactata gggcgaattg ggcccgacgt cgcatgctcc
     1261 cggccgccat ggcggccgcg ggaattcgat atcactagtg aattcgcggc cgcctgcagg
     1321 tcgaccatat gggagagctc ccaacgcgtt ggatgcatag cttgagtatt ctatagtgtc
     1381 acctaaatag cttggcgtaa tcatggtcat agctgtttcc tgtgtgaaat tgttatccgc
     1441 tcacaattcc acacaacata cgagccggaa gcataaagtg taaagcctgg ggtgcctaat
     1501 gagtgagcta actcacatta attgcgttgc gctcactgcc cgctttccag tcgggaaacc
     1561 tgtcgtgcca gctgcattaa tgaatcggcc aacgcgcggg gagaggcggt ttgcgtattg
     1621 ggcgctcttc cgcttcctcg ctcactgact cgctgcgctc gccacgccac cgctggtacc
     1681 ggcttgagac cctcatcctc ccgggtaact aagtaaggat ctcgaccgat cctgagaact
     1741 tcagggtgag tttggggacc cttgattgtt ctttcttttt cgctattgta aaattcatgt
     1801 tatatggagg gggcaaagtt ttcagggtgt tgtttagaat gggaagatgt cccttgtatc
     1861 accatggacc ctcatgataa ttttgtttct ttcactttct actctgttga caaccattgt
     1921 ctcctcttat tttcttttca ttttctgtaa ctttttcgtt aaactttagc ttgcatttgt
     1981 aacgaatttt taaattcact tttgtttatt tgtcagattg taagtacttt ctctaatcac
     2041 ttttttttca aggcaatcag ggtatattat attgtacttc agcacagttt tagagaacaa
     2101 ttgttataat taaatgataa ggtagaatat ttctgcatat aaattctggc tggcgtggaa
     2161 atattcttat tggtagaaac aactacaccc tggtcatcat cctgcctttc tctttatggt
     2221 tacaatgata tacactgttt gagatgagga taaaatactc tgagtccaaa ccgggcccct
     2281 ctgctaacca tgttcatgcc ttcttctctt tcctacagct cctgggcaac gtgctggttg
     2341 ttgtgctgtc tcatcatttt ggcaaagaat taattcctcg acggatcgta gatccagaca
     2401 tgataagata cattgatgag tttggacaaa ccacaactag aatgcagtga aaaaaatgct
     2461 ttatttgtga aatttgtgat gctattgctt tatttgtaac cattataagc tgcaataaac
     2521 aagttaacaa caacaattgc attcatttta tgtttcaggt tcagggggag gtgtgggagg
     2581 ttttttaatt cgcggccgct ctagaactag tctgcattaa tgaatcggcc aacgcgcggg
     2641 gagaggcggt ttgcgtattg ggcgctcttc cgcttcctcg ctcactgact cgctgcgctc
     2701 ggtcgttcgg ctgcggcgag cggtatcagc tcactcaaag gcggtaatac ggttatccac
     2761 agaatcaggg gataacgcag gaaagaacat gtgagcaaaa ggccagcaaa aggccaggaa
     2821 ccgtaaaaag gccgcgttgc tggcgttttt ccataggctc ggcccccctg acgagcatca
     2881 caaaaatcga cgctcaagtc agaggtggcg aaacccgaca ggactataaa gataccaggc
     2941 gttcccccct ggaagctccc tcgtgcgctc tcctgttccg accctgccgc ttaccggata
     3001 cctgtccgcc tttctccctt cgggaagcgt ggcgctttct caatgctcac gctgtaggta
     3061 tctcagttcg gtgtaggtcg ttcgctccaa gctgggctgt gtgcacgaac cccccgttca
     3121 gcccgaccgc tgcgccttat ccggtaacta tcgtcttgag tccaacccgg taagacacga
     3181 cttatcgcca ctggcagcag ccactggtaa caggattagc agagcgaggt atgtaggcgg
     3241 tgctacagag ttcttgaagt ggtggcctaa ctacggctac actagaagga cagtatttgg
     3301 tatctgcgct ctgctgaagc cagttacctt cggaaaaaga gttggtagct cttgatccgg
     3361 caaacaaacc accgctggta gcggtggttt ttttgtttgc aagcagcaga ttacgcgcag
     3421 aaaaaaagga tctcaagaag atcctttgat cttttctacg gggtctgacg ctcagtggaa
     3481 cgaaaactca cgttaaggga ttttggtcat gagattatca aaaaggatct tcacctagat
     3541 ccttttaaat taaaaatgaa gttttaaatc aatctaaagt atatatgagt aaacttggtc
     3601 tgacagttac caatgcttaa tcagtgaggc acctatctca gcgatctgtc tatttcgttc
     3661 atccatagtt gcctgactgc ccgtcgtgta gataactacg atacgggagg gcttaccatc
     3721 tggccccagt gctgcaatga taccgcggga cccacgctca ccggctccag atttatcagc
     3781 aataaaccag ccagccggaa gggccgagcg cagaagtggt cctgcaactt tatccgcctc
     3841 catccagtct attaattgtt gccgggaagc tagagtaagt agttcgccag ttaatagttt
     3901 gcgcaacgtt gttgccattg ctacaggcat cgtggtgtca cgctcgtcgt ttggtatggc
     3961 ttcattcagc tccggttccc aacgatcaag gcgagttaca tgatccccca tgttgtgaaa
     4021 aaaagcggtt agctccttcg gtcctccgat cgttgtcaga agtaagttgg ccgcagtgtt
     4081 atcactcatg cttatggcag cactgcataa ttctcttact gtcatgccat ccgtaagatg
     4141 cttttctgtg actggtgagt actcaaccaa gtcattctga gaatagtgta tgcggcgacc
     4201 gagttgctct tgcccggcgt caatacggga taataccgcg ccacatagca gaactttaaa
     4261 agtgctcatc attggaaaac gttcttcggg gcgaaaactc tcaaggatct taccgctgtt
     4321 gagatccagt tcgatgtaac ccactcgtgc acccaactga tcttcagcat cttttacttt
     4381 caccagcgtt tctgggtgag caaaaacagg aaggcaaaat gccgcaaaaa agggaataag
     4441 ggcgacacgg aaatgttgaa tactcatact cttccttttt caatattatt gaagcattta
     4501 tcagggttat tgtctcatga gcggatacat atttgaatgt atttagaaaa ataaacaaat
     4561 aggggttccg cgcacatttc cccgaaaagt gccacctg
//
