[The description below was written by a language model from this plasmid's Addgene catalogue record and the feature table of its GenBank file.]
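Description:
pGGEV_-1_XcmI-LacZ is an empty entry vector from the Golden GATEway cloning system, a combinatorial scheme for assembling fusion and recombination constructs from modular parts. It is built on a pBluescript backbone, about 4.6 kb in size, and is maintained in E. coli as a high-copy plasmid through a ColE1/pUC-type origin, with selection by the ampicillin resistance gene (bla) under its own promoter. An f1 phage origin is also present, a legacy of the backbone that permits single-stranded DNA production.

The vector carries no gene of interest. It is designated for position 1 of a Golden Gate assembly, and the record describes it as lacking a 5' ATG, so any start codon needed would have to come with the cloned fragment or from elsewhere in the final assembly. The cloning region holds a lacZ-alpha cassette driven by the lac promoter, with its operator and CAP binding site. This provides a blue/white screen in which replacement of the placeholder by an insert abolishes alpha-complementation. The name suggests that XcmI sites are used for this step, but the feature table annotates neither these nor the type IIS sites used in Golden Gate assembly.

T7 and SP6 phage promoters, M13 primer sites and Kozak-like consensus sequences are annotated within or next to the lacZ-alpha region. A rabbit beta-globin intron and an SV40 polyadenylation signal lie downstream of the cassette, but the record does not explain their role. The plasmid is used to capture a DNA fragment as the first module in a multi-part assembly.
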