Addgene plasmid #49296: pGGEV_-1_XcmI-LacZ
Purpose: (Empty Backbone) Golden Gate entry vector at position 1, no 5' ATG, LacZ
Depositing lab: Joachim Wittbrodt. Depositing organization: Universitaet Heidelberg. Publication: Golden GATEway cloning--a combinatorial approach to generate fusion and recombination constructs. Kirchmaier S, Lust K, Wittbrodt J. PLoS One. 2013 Oct 7;8(10):e76117. doi: 10.1371/journal.pone.0076117. PubMed 24116091.
Backbone
  Vector backbone: pBluescript
  Backbone manufacturer: Stratagene
  Vector type: cloning vector
Growth in bacteria
  Bacterial resistance: Ampicillin, 100 μg/mL
  Growth temperature: 37°C
  Growth strain: DH5alpha
  Copy number: High Copy
Gene/Insert
  Gene/Insert name: None
Terms and licenses: Academic/Nonprofit Terms; Industry Terms: Not Available to Industry
How to cite: pGGEV_-1_XcmI-LacZ was a gift from Joachim Wittbrodt (Addgene plasmid # 49296 ; http://n2t.net/addgene:49296 ; RRID:Addgene_49296)
