>Addgene plasmid #49296 | pGGEV_-1_XcmI-LacZ | addgene partial sequence | sequence record 95496 | CMV-F 5'-CGCAAATGGGCGGTAGGCGTG-3'
CCGCCATTCTGCCTGGGGACGTCGGAGCAAGCTTGATTTAGGTGACACTATAGAGGTCTCAGTATCCGGA
TCCAGCGGTGGCGTGGCGCGCTTAATGCGCCGCTACAGGGCGCGTCCATTCGCCATTCAGGCTGCGCAAC
TGTTGGGAAGGGCGATCGGTGCGGGCCTCTTCGCTATTACGCCAGCTGGCGAAAGGGGGATGTGCTGCAA
GGCGATTAAGTTGGGTAACGCCAGGGTTTTCCCAGTCACGACGTTGTAAAACGACGGCCAGTGAATTGTA
ATACGACTCACTATAGGGCGAATTGGGCCCGACGTCGCATGCTCCCGGCCGCCATGGCGGCCGCGGGAAT
TCGATATCACTAGTGAATTCGCGGCCGCCTGCAGGTCGACCATATGGGAGAGCTCCCAACGCGTTGGATG
CATAGCTTGAGTATTCTATAGTGTCACCTAAATAGCTTGGCGTAATCATGGTCATAGCTGTTTCCTGTGT
GAAATTGTTATCCGCTCACAATTCCACACAACATACGAGCCGGAAGCATAAAGTGTAAAGCCTGGGGTGC
CTAATGAGTGAGCTAACTCACATTAATTGCGTTGCGCTCACTGCCCGCTTTCCAGTCGGGAAACCTGTCG
TGCCAGCTGCATTAATGAATCGGCCAACGCGCGGGGAGAGGCGGTTTGCGTATTGGGCGCTCTTCCGCTT
CCTCGCTCACTGACTCGCTGCGCTCGCCACGCCACCGCTGGTACCGGCTTGAGACCCTCATCCTCCCGGG
TAACTAAGTAAGGATCTCGACCGATCCTGAGAACTTCAGGGTGAGTTTGGGGACCCTTGATTGTTCTTTC
TTTTTCGCTATTGTAAAATTCATGTTATATGGAGG
