>Addgene plasmid #49296 | pGGEV_-1_XcmI-LacZ | addgene partial sequence | sequence record 95497 | EBV-rev 5'-GTGGTTTGTCCAAACTCATC-3'
AAATGATGAGACAGCACAACAACCAGCACGTTGCCCAGGAGCTGTAGGAAAGAGAAGAAGGCATGAACAT
GGTTAGCAGAGGGGCCCGGTTTGGACTCAGAGTATTTTATCCTCATCTCAAACAGTGTATATCATTGTAA
CCATAAAGAGAAAGGCAGGATGATGACCAGGGTGTAGTTGTTTCTACCAATAAGAATATTTCCACGCCAG
CCAGAATTTATATGCAGAAATATTCTACCTTATCATTTAATTATAACAATTGTTCTCTAAAACTGTGCTG
AAGTACAATATAATATACCCTGATTGCCTTGAAAAAAAAGTGATTAGAGAAAGTACTTACAATCTGACAA
ATAAACAAAAGTGAATTTAAAAATTCGTTACAAATGCAAGCTAAAGTTTAACGAAAAAGTTACAGAAAAT
GAAAAGAAAATAAGAGGAGACAATGGTTGTCAACAGAGTAGAAAGTGAAAGAAACAAAATTATCATGAGG
GTCCATGGTGATACAAGGGACATCTTCCCATTCTAAACAACACCCTGAAAACTTTGCCCCCTCCATATAA
CATGAATTTTACAATAGCGAAAAAGAAAGAACAATCAAGGGTCCCCAAACTCACCCTGAAGTTCTCAGGA
TCGGTCGAGATCCTTACTTAGTTACCCGGGAGGATGAGGGTCTCAAGCCGGTACCAGCGGTGGCGTGGCG
AGCGCAGCGAGTCAGTGAGCGAGGAAGCGGAAGAGCGCCCAATACGCAA
